Addgene plasmid #156470: pETM33_Nsp3c_SUD-M
Purpose: Bacterial expression of Sars-CoV2 Nsp3c_SUD-M protein with His-tag and GST-tag
Depositing lab: Ylva Ivarsson. Depositing organization: Uppsala University. Publication: Identification of motif-based interactions between SARS-CoV-2 protein domains and human peptide ligands pinpoint antiviral targets. Mihalic F, Benz C, Kassa E, Lindqvist R, Simonetti L, Inturi R, Aronsson H, Andersson E, Chi CN, Davey NE, Overby AK, Jemth P, Ivarsson Y. Nat Commun. 2023 Sep 13;14(1):5636. doi: 10.1038/s41467-023-41312-8. PubMed 37704626.
Backbone
  Vector backbone: pETM33
  Backbone size w/o insert (bp): 6017
  Vector type: Bacterial Expression
Growth in bacteria
  Bacterial resistance: Kanamycin, 50 μg/mL
  Growth temperature: 37°C
  Growth strain: DH5alpha
  Growth instructions: Growth in BL21 DE3 gold 37˚C after induction with 1mM 16hours 18˚C
  Copy number: High Copy
Gene/Insert
  Gene/Insert name: Nsp3c_SUD-M
  Species: Synthetic; Severe acute respiratory syndrome coronavirus 2
  Mutation: Gene insert is codon optimized for Ecoli.
  Entrez Gene: ORF1ab (a.k.a. GU280_gp01)
  Promoter: T7/LacO
  Tag / fusion protein: His-GST (N terminal on backbone)
  Cloning method: Restriction Enzyme; 5′ cloning site Nco1 (destroyed during cloning); 3′ cloning site EcoR1 (destroyed during cloning)
  Sequencing primers: 5′ CGGATCTGGAAGTTCTGTTCC; 3′ GAGTGCGGCCGCAAGCTTG
Terms and licenses: Academic/Nonprofit Terms; Industry Terms: Not Available to Industry
Depositor comments: insert amino acid sequence: GLPSIISNEKQEILGTVSWNLREMLAHAEETRKLMPVCVETKAIVSTIQRKYKGIKIQEGVVDYGARFYFYTSKTTVASLINTLNDLNETLVTMPLGYVTHGLNLEEAARYMRSLKVPATVSVSSPDAVTAYNGYLTSSx
How to cite: pETM33_Nsp3c_SUD-M was a gift from Ylva Ivarsson (Addgene plasmid # 156470 ; http://n2t.net/addgene:156470 ; RRID:Addgene_156470)
