[The description below was written by a language model from this plasmid's Addgene catalogue record and the feature table of its GenBank file.]
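Description:
pETM33_Nsp3c_SUD-M is a 6,415 bp bacterial expression plasmid built on the pET-derived pETM33 backbone, designed to produce the SUD-M domain of SARS-CoV-2 non-structural protein 3 (Nsp3c, encoded within ORF1ab) in E. coli. The plasmid replicates from a ColE1/pBR322-type origin accompanied by the bom region and the rop gene. The catalogue lists it as high copy, although rop normally moderates copy number. Selection is by kanamycin through the aph(3')-Ia gene. An f1 origin is also present, which permits single-stranded DNA production.

The synthetic insert is codon-optimized for E. coli. It was cloned between NcoI and EcoRI sites, both of which were destroyed in the process. It is not annotated as a separate feature in the map but occupies the gap downstream of the protease site. Expression is driven by a T7 promoter fused to a lac operator, followed by the strong T7 gene 10 ribosome binding site and closed by a T7 terminator. A plasmid-borne lacI gene supplies repressor, so transcription stays off until IPTG induction in a host providing T7 RNA polymerase, such as a BL21(DE3) derivative.

The open reading frame begins with a 6xHis tag and Schistosoma japonicum glutathione S-transferase, followed by an HRV 3C (PreScission) cleavage site. This arrangement allows purification on nickel or glutathione resin and later removal of the tags. A second 6xHis sequence from the backbone lies downstream of the insert. The depositor's insert sequence appears to end in a stop, so this tag is probably not translated.

The associated work used such purified viral domains to screen for motif-based interactions with human peptide ligands.
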