LOCUS       Exported 6415 bp ds-DNA circular SYN 12-MAY-2021
DEFINITION  Bacterial expression of Sars-CoV2 Nsp3c_SUD-M protein with His-tag
            and GST-tag.
ACCESSION   .
VERSION     .
KEYWORDS    pETM33_Nsp3c_SUD-M
SOURCE      synthetic DNA construct
  ORGANISM  synthetic DNA construct
REFERENCE   1 (bases 1 to 6415)
  TITLE     Ivarsson lab SARS-CoV-2 plasmids
REFERENCE   2 (bases 1 to 6415)
  AUTHORS   .
  TITLE     Direct Submission
  JOURNAL   Exported May 12, 2021 from SnapGene Server 1.1.58
            http://www.snapgene.com
FEATURES             Location/Qualifiers
     source          1..6415
                     /organism="synthetic DNA construct"
                     /mol_type="other DNA"
     rep_origin      1..589
                     /direction=RIGHT
                     /label=ori
                     /note="high-copy-number ColE1/pMB1/pBR322/pUC origin of
                     replication"
     primer_bind     490..509
                     /label=pBR322ori-F
                     /note="pBR322 origin, forward primer"
     primer_bind     743..760
                     /label=L4440
                     /note="L4440 vector, forward primer"
     misc_feature    775..914
                     /label=bom
                     /note="basis of mobility region from pBR322"
     primer_bind     complement(840..859)
                     /label=pRS-marker
                     /note="pRS vectors, use to sequence yeast selectable
                     marker"
     primer_bind     1000..1022
                     /label=pGEX 3'
                     /note="pGEX vectors, reverse primer"
     CDS             complement(1016..1207)
                     /codon_start=1
                     /gene="rop"
                     /product="Rop protein, which maintains plasmids at low copy
                     number"
                     /label=rop
                     /translation="MTKQEKTALNMARFIRSQTLTLLEKLNELDADEQADICESLHDHA
                     DELYRSCLARFGDDGENL"
     CDS             complement(2016..3098)
                     /codon_start=1
                     /gene="lacI"
                     /product="lac repressor"
                     /label=lacI
                     /note="The lac repressor binds to the lac operator to
                     inhibit transcription in E. coli. This inhibition can be
                     relieved by adding lactose or
                     isopropyl-beta-D-thiogalactopyranoside (IPTG)."
                     /translation="MKPVTLYDVAEYAGVSYQTVSRVVNQASHVSAKTREKVEAAMAEL
                     NYIPNRVAQQLAGKQSLLIGVATSSLALHAPSQIVAAIKSRADQLGASVVVSMVERSGV
                     EACKAAVHNLLAQRVSGLIINYPLDDQDAIAVEAACTNVPALFLDVSDQTPINSIIFSH
                     EDGTRLGVEHLVALGHQQIALLAGPLSSVSARLRLAGWHKYLTRNQIQPIAEREGDWSA
                     MSGFQQTMQMLNEGIVPTAMLVANDQMALGAMRAITESGLRVGADISVVGYDDTEDSSC
                     YIPPLTTIKQDFRLLGQTSVDRLLQLSQGQAVKGNQLLPVSLVKRKTTLAPNTQTASPR
                     ALADSLMQLARQVSRLESGQ"
     primer_bind     3060..3079
                     /label=LacI-R
                     /note="LacI, reverse primer"
     promoter        complement(3099..3176)
                     /gene="lacI"
                     /label=lacI promoter
     primer_bind     3382..3401
                     /label=pBRrevBam
                     /note="pBR322 vectors, tet region, downstream of BamHI,
                     reverse primer"
     primer_bind     3485..3504
                     /label=T7
                     /note="T7 promoter, forward primer"
     promoter        3485..3503
                     /label=T7 promoter
                     /note="promoter for bacteriophage T7 RNA polymerase"
     protein_bind    3504..3528
                     /label=lac operator
                     /bound_moiety="lac repressor encoded by lacI"
                     /note="The lac repressor binds to the lac operator to
                     inhibit transcription in E. coli. This inhibition can be
                     relieved by adding lactose or
                     isopropyl-beta-D-thiogalactopyranoside (IPTG)."
     RBS             3543..3565
                     /note="efficient ribosome binding site from bacteriophage
                     T7 gene 10 (Olins and Rangwala, 1989)"
     CDS             3578..3595
                     /codon_start=1
                     /product="6xHis affinity tag"
                     /label=6xHis
                     /translation="HHHHHH"
     CDS             3614..4267
                     /codon_start=1
                     /product="glutathione S-transferase from Schistosoma
                     japonicum"
                     /label=GST
                     /translation="MSPILGYWKIKGLVQPTRLLLEYLEEKYEEHLYERDEGDKWRNKK
                     FELGLEFPNLPYYIDGDVKLTQSMAIIRYIADKHNMLGGCPKERAEISMLEGAVLDIRY
                     GVSRIAYSKDFETLKVDFLSKLPEMLKMFEDRLCHKTYLNGDHVTHPDFMLYDALDVVL
                     YMDPMCLDAFPKLVCFKKRIEAIPQIDKYLKSSKYIAWPLQGWQATFGGGDHPPK"
     primer_bind     4225..4247
                     /label=pGEX 5'
                     /note="pGEX vectors, Glutathione-S-transferase, forward
                     primer"
     CDS             4274..4297
                     /codon_start=1
                     /product="recognition and cleavage site for human
                     rhinovirus 3C and PreScission proteases"
                     /label=HRV 3C site
                     /translation="LEVLFQGP"
     CDS             4764..4781
                     /codon_start=1
                     /product="6xHis affinity tag"
                     /label=6xHis
                     /translation="HHHHHH"
     primer_bind     complement(4834..4852)
                     /label=T7 Term
                     /note="T7 terminator, reverse primer"
     terminator      4848..4895
                     /label=T7 terminator
                     /note="transcription terminator for bacteriophage T7 RNA
                     polymerase"
     rep_origin      4932..5387
                     /direction=RIGHT
                     /label=f1 ori
                     /note="f1 bacteriophage origin of replication; arrow
                     indicates direction of (+) strand synthesis"
     primer_bind     complement(5019..5038)
                     /label=F1ori-R
                     /note="F1 origin, reverse primer"
     primer_bind     5229..5250
                     /label=F1ori-F
                     /note="F1 origin, forward primer"
     CDS             complement(5479..6294)
                     /codon_start=1
                     /gene="aph(3')-Ia"
                     /product="aminoglycoside phosphotransferase"
                     /label=KanR
                     /note="confers resistance to kanamycin in bacteria or G418
                     (Geneticin(R)) in eukaryotes"
                     /translation="MSHIQRETSCSRPRLNSNMDADLYGYKWARDNVGQSGATIYRLYG
                     KPDAPELFLKHGKGSVANDVTDEMVRLNWLTEFMPLPTIKHFIRTPDDAWLLTTAIPGK
                     TAFQVLEEYPDSGENIVDALAVFLRRLHSIPVCNCPFNSDRVFRLAQAQSRMNNGLVDA
                     SDFDDERNGWPVEQVWKEMHKLLPFSPDSVVTHGDFSLDNLIFDEGKLIGCIDVGRVGI
                     ADRYQDLAILWNCLGEFSPSLQKRLFQKYGIDNPDMNKLQFHLMLDEFF"
     primer_bind     6202..6221
                     /label=Kan-R
                     /note="Kanamycin resistance gene, reverse primer"
     primer_bind     6286..6305
                     /label=pENTR-R
                     /note="pENTR vectors, reverse primer"
ORIGIN
        1 ttgagatcct ttttttctgc gcgtaatctg ctgcttgcaa acaaaaaaac caccgctacc
       61 agcggtggtt tgtttgccgg atcaagagct accaactctt tttccgaagg taactggctt
      121 cagcagagcg cagataccaa atactgtcct tctagtgtag ccgtagttag gccaccactt
      181 caagaactct gtagcaccgc ctacatacct cgctctgcta atcctgttac cagtggctgc
      241 tgccagtggc gataagtcgt gtcttaccgg gttggactca agacgatagt taccggataa
      301 ggcgcagcgg tcgggctgaa cggggggttc gtgcacacag cccagcttgg agcgaacgac
      361 ctacaccgaa ctgagatacc tacagcgtga gctatgagaa agcgccacgc ttcccgaagg
      421 gagaaaggcg gacaggtatc cggtaagcgg cagggtcgga acaggagagc gcacgaggga
      481 gcttccaggg ggaaacgcct ggtatcttta tagtcctgtc gggtttcgcc acctctgact
      541 tgagcgtcga tttttgtgat gctcgtcagg ggggcggagc ctatggaaaa acgccagcaa
      601 cgcggccttt ttacggttcc tggccttttg ctggcctttt gctcacatgt tctttcctgc
      661 gttatcccct gattctgtgg ataaccgtat taccgccttt gagtgagctg ataccgctcg
      721 ccgcagccga acgaccgagc gcagcgagtc agtgagcgag gaagcggaag agcgcctgat
      781 gcggtatttt ctccttacgc atctgtgcgg tatttcacac cgcaatggtg cactctcagt
      841 acaatctgct ctgatgccgc atagttaagc cagtatacac tccgctatcg ctacgtgact
      901 gggtcatggc tgcgccccga cacccgccaa cacccgctga cgcgccctga cgggcttgtc
      961 tgctcccggc atccgcttac agacaagctg tgaccgtctc cgggagctgc atgtgtcaga
     1021 ggttttcacc gtcatcaccg aaacgcgcga ggcagctgcg gtaaagctca tcagcgtggt
     1081 cgtgaagcga ttcacagatg tctgcctgtt catccgcgtc cagctcgttg agtttctcca
     1141 gaagcgttaa tgtctggctt ctgataaagc gggccatgtt aagggcggtt ttttcctgtt
     1201 tggtcactga tgcctccgtg taagggggat ttctgttcat gggggtaatg ataccgatga
     1261 aacgagagag gatgctcacg atacgggtta ctgatgatga acatgcccgg ttactggaac
     1321 gttgtgaggg taaacaactg gcggtatgga tgcggcggga ccagagaaaa atcactcagg
     1381 gtcaatgcca gcgcttcgtt aatacagatg taggtgttcc acagggtagc cagcagcatc
     1441 ctgcgatgca gatccggaac ataatggtgc agggcgctga cttccgcgtt tccagacttt
     1501 acgaaacacg gaaaccgaag accattcatg ttgttgctca ggtcgcagac gttttgcagc
     1561 agcagtcgct tcacgttcgc tcgcgtatcg gtgattcatt ctgctaacca gtaaggcaac
     1621 cccgccagcc tagccgggtc ctcaacgaca ggagcacgat catgcgcacc cgtggggccg
     1681 ccatgccggc gataatggcc tgcttctcgc cgaaacgttt ggtggcggga ccagtgacga
     1741 aggcttgagc gagggcgtgc aagattccga ataccgcaag cgacaggccg atcatcgtcg
     1801 cgctccagcg aaagcggtcc tcgccgaaaa tgacccagag cgctgccggc acctgtccta
     1861 cgagttgcat gataaagaag acagtcataa gtgcggcgac gatagtcatg ccccgcgccc
     1921 accggaagga gctgactggg ttgaaggctc tcaagggcat cggtcgagat cccggtgcct
     1981 aatgagtgag ctaacttaca ttaattgcgt tgcgctcact gcccgctttc cagtcgggaa
     2041 acctgtcgtg ccagctgcat taatgaatcg gccaacgcgc ggggagaggc ggtttgcgta
     2101 ttgggcgcca gggtggtttt tcttttcacc agtgagacgg gcaacagctg attgcccttc
     2161 accgcctggc cctgagagag ttgcagcaag cggtccacgc tggtttgccc cagcaggcga
     2221 aaatcctgtt tgatggtggt taacggcggg atataacatg agctgtcttc ggtatcgtcg
     2281 tatcccacta ccgagatatc cgcaccaacg cgcagcccgg actcggtaat ggcgcgcatt
     2341 gcgcccagcg ccatctgatc gttggcaacc agcatcgcag tgggaacgat gccctcattc
     2401 agcatttgca tggtttgttg aaaaccggac atggcactcc agtcgccttc ccgttccgct
     2461 atcggctgaa tttgattgcg agtgagatat ttatgccagc cagccagacg cagacgcgcc
     2521 gagacagaac ttaatgggcc cgctaacagc gcgatttgct ggtgacccaa tgcgaccaga
     2581 tgctccacgc ccagtcgcgt accgtcttca tgggagaaaa taatactgtt gatgggtgtc
     2641 tggtcagaga catcaagaaa taacgccgga acattagtgc aggcagcttc cacagcaatg
     2701 gcatcctggt catccagcgg atagttaatg atcagcccac tgacgcgttg cgcgagaaga
     2761 ttgtgcaccg ccgctttaca ggcttcgacg ccgcttcgtt ctaccatcga caccaccacg
     2821 ctggcaccca gttgatcggc gcgagattta atcgccgcga caatttgcga cggcgcgtgc
     2881 agggccagac tggaggtggc aacgccaatc agcaacgact gtttgcccgc cagttgttgt
     2941 gccacgcggt tgggaatgta attcagctcc gccatcgccg cttccacttt ttcccgcgtt
     3001 ttcgcagaaa cgtggctggc ctggttcacc acgcgggaaa cggtctgata agagacaccg
     3061 gcatactctg cgacatcgta taacgttact ggtttcacat tcaccaccct gaattgactc
     3121 tcttccgggc gctatcatgc cataccgcga aaggttttgc gccattcgat ggtgtccggg
     3181 atctcgacgc tctcccttat gcgactcctg cattaggaag cagcccagta gtaggttgag
     3241 gccgttgagc accgccgccg caaggaatgg tgcatgcaag gagatggcgc ccaacagtcc
     3301 cccggccacg gggcctgcca ccatacccac gccgaaacaa gcgctcatga gcccgaagtg
     3361 gcgagcccga tcttccccat cggtgatgtc ggcgatatag gcgccagcaa ccgcacctgt
     3421 ggcgccggtg atgccggcca cgatgcgtcc ggcgtagagg atcgagatct cgatcccgcg
     3481 aaattaatac gactcactat aggggaattg tgagcggata acaattcccc tctagaaata
     3541 attttgttta actttaagaa ggagatatac catgaaacat caccatcacc atcacaacac
     3601 tagtagcaat tccatgtccc ctatactagg ttattggaaa attaagggcc ttgtgcaacc
     3661 cactcgactt cttttggaat atcttgaaga aaaatatgaa gagcatttgt atgagcgcga
     3721 tgaaggtgat aaatggcgaa acaaaaagtt tgaattgggt ttggagtttc ccaatcttcc
     3781 ttattatatt gatggtgatg ttaaattaac acagtctatg gccatcatac gttatatagc
     3841 tgacaagcac aacatgttgg gtggttgtcc aaaagagcgt gcagagattt caatgcttga
     3901 aggagcggtt ttggatatta gatacggtgt ttcgagaatt gcatatagta aagactttga
     3961 aactctcaaa gttgattttc ttagcaagct acctgaaatg ctgaaaatgt tcgaagatcg
     4021 tttatgtcat aaaacatatt taaatggtga tcatgtaacc catcctgact tcatgttgta
     4081 tgacgctctt gatgttgttt tatacatgga cccaatgtgc ctggatgcgt tcccaaaatt
     4141 agtttgtttt aaaaaacgta ttgaagctat cccacaaatt gataagtact tgaaatccag
     4201 caagtatata gcatggcctt tgcagggctg gcaagccacg tttggtggtg gcgaccatcc
     4261 tccaaaatcg gatctggaag ttctgttcca ggggcccatg gacggtctgc cgagcatcat
     4321 tagcaacgag aagcaggaaa tcctgggcac cgtgagctgg aacctgcgtg agatgctggc
     4381 gcacgcggag gaaacccgta agctgatgcc ggtgtgcgtt gaaaccaaag cgatcgttag
     4441 caccattcag cgtaagtaca aaggtatcaa gattcaagag ggtgtggttg actatggcgc
     4501 gcgtttctac ttttatacca gcaaaaccac cgtggcgagc ctgattaaca ccctgaacga
     4561 tctgaacgaa accctggtga ccatgccgct gggttacgtt acccacggcc tgaacctgga
     4621 ggaagcggcg cgttatatgc gtagcctgaa agtgccggcg accgtgagcg ttagcagccc
     4681 ggacgcggtt accgcgtaca acggctatct gaccagcagc taagaattcg agctccgtcg
     4741 acaagcttgc ggccgcactc gagcaccacc accaccacca ctgagatccg gctgctaaca
     4801 aagcccgaaa ggaagctgag ttggctgctg ccaccgctga gcaataacta gcataacccc
     4861 ttggggcctc taaacgggtc ttgaggggtt ttttgctgaa aggaggaact atatccggat
     4921 tggcgaatgg gnnnnnnnnn nnnnnnnnnn nnnnnnnnnn nnnnnnnnnn nnnnnnnnnn
     4981 nnnnnnnnnn nnnnnnnnnn nnnnnnnnnn nnnnnnnnnn nnnnnnnnnn nnnnnnnnnn
     5041 nnnnnnnnnn nnnnncnnnn nnnnnnnnnn nnnnnnnnnn nnnnnnnnnn nnnnnnnnnn
     5101 nnnnnnnnnn nnnnnnnnnn nnnnnnnnnn nnnnnnnnnn nnnnnnnann nnnnnnnnnn
     5161 nnnnnnnnnn nnnnnnnnnn nnnnnnnnnn nnnnnnncct ttgacgttgg agtccacgtt
     5221 ctttaatagt ggactcttgt tccaaactgg aacaacactc aaccctatct cggtctattc
     5281 ttttgattta taagggattt tgccgatttc ggcctattgg ttaaaaaatg agctgattta
     5341 acaaaaattt aacgcgaatt ttaacaaaat attaacgctt acaatttagg tggcactttt
     5401 cggggaaatg tgcgcggaac ccctatttgt ttatttttct aaatacattc aaatatgtat
     5461 ccgctcatga attaattctt agaaaaactc atcgagcatc aaatgaaact gcaatttatt
     5521 catatcagga ttatcaatac catatttttg aaaaagccgt ttctgtaatg aaggagaaaa
     5581 ctcaccgagg cagttccata ggatggcaag atcctggtat cggtctgcga ttccgactcg
     5641 tccaacatca atacaaccta ttaatttccc ctcgtcaaaa ataaggttat caagtgagaa
     5701 atcaccatga gtgacgactg aatccggtga gaatggcaaa agtttatgca tttctttcca
     5761 gacttgttca acaggccagc cattacgctc gtcatcaaaa tcactcgcat caaccaaacc
     5821 gttattcatt cgtgattgcg cctgagcgag acgaaatacg cgatcgctgt taaaaggaca
     5881 attacaaaca ggaatcgaat gcaaccggcg caggaacact gccagcgcat caacaatatt
     5941 ttcacctgaa tcaggatatt cttctaatac ctggaatgct gttttcccgg ggatcgcagt
     6001 ggtgagtaac catgcatcat caggagtacg gataaaatgc ttgatggtcg gaagaggcat
     6061 aaattccgtc agccagttta gtctgaccat ctcatctgta acatcattgg caacgctacc
     6121 tttgccatgt ttcagaaaca actctggcgc atcgggcttc ccatacaatc gatagattgt
     6181 cgcacctgat tgcccgacat tatcgcgagc ccatttatac ccatataaat cagcatccat
     6241 gttggaattt aatcgcggcc tagagcaaga cgtttcccgt tgaatatggc tcataacacc
     6301 ccttgtatta ctgtttatgt aagcagacag ttttattgtt catgaccaaa atcccttaac
     6361 gtgagttttc gttccactga gcgtcagacc ccgtagaaaa gatcaaagga tcttc
//
